Addgene plasmid #115794: pCMV-SpdCas9-VP64
Purpose: Expresses SpdCas9-Vp64 fusion protein when packaged into AAV
Depositing lab: Nadav Ahituv. Depositing organization: University of California, San Francisco (UCSF). Publication: CRISPR-mediated activation of a promoter or enhancer rescues obesity caused by haploinsufficiency. Matharu N, Rattanasopha S, Tamura S, Maliskova L, Wang Y, Bernard A, Hardin A, Eckalbar WL, Vaisse C, Ahituv N. Science. 2018 Dec 13. pii: science.aau0629. doi: 10.1126/science.aau0629. PubMed 30545847.
Backbone
  Vector backbone: pAAV-Ef1a-FAS-EGFP-WPRE-pA
  Backbone size w/o insert (bp): 3899
  Total vector size (bp): 8855
  Vector type: Mammalian Expression, AAV
  Selectable markers: NONE
Growth in bacteria
  Bacterial resistance: Ampicillin, 100 μg/mL
  Growth temperature: 37°C
  Growth strain: NEB Stable
  Copy number: High Copy
Gene/Insert
  Gene/Insert name: VP64
  Species: S.pyogenes
  Insert size (bp): 4452
  Promoter: CMV
  Tag / fusion protein: dCas9-VP64 (C terminal on insert); 3XFLAG (N terminal on insert)
  Cloning method: Gibson Cloning
  Sequencing primers: 5′ CATAACTTACGGTAAATGGCCCGC; 3′ GCCATAGAGCCCACCGCATC
Resource information
  A portion of this plasmid was derived from a plasmid made by: Addgene plasmid: 47107
Terms and licenses: Academic/Nonprofit Terms; Industry Terms: Not Available to Industry
How to cite: pCMV-SpdCas9-VP64 was a gift from Nadav Ahituv (Addgene plasmid # 115794 ; http://n2t.net/addgene:115794 ; RRID:Addgene_115794)
