[The description below was written by a language model from this plasmid's Addgene catalogue record and pLannotate feature annotations shown in this document.]
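Description:
pCMV-SpdCas9-VP64 is an AAV transfer plasmid for mammalian expression of a CRISPR activation (CRISPRa) effector, built by Gibson cloning into a backbone derived from pAAV-Ef1a-FAS-EGFP-WPRE-pA. It is propagated in E. coli through a high-copy ColE1/pUC-type origin and selected with ampicillin via the β-lactamase gene. An f1 phage origin is also present, and the record lists no mammalian selectable marker. The use of a recombination-deficient growth strain is consistent with the need to keep the AAV inverted terminal repeats intact. In the annotated sequence the downstream AAV2 ITR is called in full, whereas the upstream one is detected only as two short fragments. The sequenced record is 8,383 nt, somewhat shorter than the 8,855 bp total stated in the catalogue entry, and the record does not explain this difference.

Between the ITRs, the human CMV immediate-early enhancer and promoter drive a single open reading frame. It consists of an N-terminal 3xFLAG epitope, catalytically dead Streptococcus pyogenes Cas9 (D10A and H840A, so it binds guide-specified DNA without cutting), and a C-terminal VP64 domain, four copies of the minimal herpes simplex VP16 activation motif. A bovine growth hormone polyadenylation signal terminates the transcript. A T7 promoter sits just upstream of the coding sequence, and small LTR, SV40 promoter, bom and rop fragments appear to be cloning remnants. No guide RNA cassette is annotated, so the sgRNA must be supplied separately. When packaged into AAV, the construct delivers dCas9-VP64 to target cells. The associated publication used this approach to upregulate a gene through its promoter or enhancer and so rescue obesity caused by haploinsufficiency.
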