Features (pLannotate 1.2.2; 19 found; start..end, strand, type, name):
     12..39      +  repeat_region  AAV2 ITR (fragment): inverted terminal repeat of adeno-associated virus serotype 2 inverted
     68..95      +  repeat_region  AAV2 ITR (fragment): inverted terminal repeat of adeno-associated virus serotype 2 inverted
    186..565     +  enhancer       CMV enhancer: human cytomegalovirus immediate early enhancer
    566..769     +  promoter       CMV promoter: human cytomegalovirus (CMV) immediate early promoter
    765..798     +  LTR            5' LTR (truncated) (fragment): truncated 5' long terminal repeat (LTR) from HIV-1
    814..832     +  promoter       T7 promoter: promoter for bacteriophage T7 RNA polymerase
    858..923     +  CDS            3xFLAG: three tandem FLAG® epitope tags, followed by an enterokinase cleavage site
    960..5063    +  CDS            dCas9: catalytically dead mutant of the Cas9 endonuclease from the Streptococcus pyogenes Type II CRISPR/Cas system RNA-guided DNA-binding protein that lacks endonuclease activity due to the D10A mutation in the RuvC catalytic domain and the H840A mutation in the HNH catalytic domain
   5118..5267    +  CDS            VP64: tetrameric repeat of the minimal activation domain of herpes simplex virus VP16 (Beerli et al., 1998)
   5363..5587    +  polyA_signal   bGH poly(A) signal: bovine growth hormone polyadenylation signal
   5591..5612    +  promoter       SV40 promoter (fragment): SV40 enhancer and early promoter
   5646..5786    +  repeat_region  AAV2 ITR: inverted terminal repeat of adeno-associated virus serotype 2 inverted
   5791..5842    -  misc_feature   bom (fragment): basis of mobility region from pBR322
   5861..6316    +  rep_origin     f1 ori (sequence partly withheld): f1 bacteriophage origin of replication; arrow indicates direction of (+) strand synthesis
   6317..6366    -  misc_feature   bom (fragment): basis of mobility region from pBR322
   6468..6503    -  CDS            rop (fragment): Rop protein, which maintains plasmids at low copy number; rop
   6598..6702    +  promoter       AmpR promoter: bla
   6703..7563    +  CDS            AmpR: β-lactamase; bla; confers resistance to ampicillin, carbenicillin, and related antibiotics
   7734..8322    +  rep_origin     ori: high-copy-number ColE1/pMB1/pBR322/pUC origin of replication
>Addgene plasmid #115794 | pCMV-SpdCas9-VP64 | addgene full sequence | sequence record 224306 | Addgene NGS Result
CCTGCAGGCAGCTGCGCGCTCGCTCGCTCACTGAGGCCGCCCGGGCGTCGGGCGACCTTTGGTCGCCCGG
CCTCAGTGAGCGAGCGAGCGCGCAGAGAGGGAGTGGCCAACTCCATCACTAGGGGTTCCTGCGGCCGCAC
GCGTTTTTGCGCTGCTTCGCGATGTACGGGCCAGATATACGCGTTGACATTGATTATTGACTAGTTATTA
ATAGTAATCAATTACGGGGTCATTAGTTCATAGCCCATATATGGAGTTCCGCGTTACATAACTTACGGTA
AATGGCCCGCCTGGCTGACCGCCCAACGACCCCCGCCCATTGACGTCAATAATGACGTATGTTCCCATAG
TAACGCCAATAGGGACTTTCCATTGACGTCAATGGGTGGAGTATTTACGGTAAACTGCCCACTTGGCAGT
ACATCAAGTGTATCATATGCCAAGTACGCCCCCTATTGACGTCAATGACGGTAAATGGCCCGCCTGGCAT
TATGCCCAGTACATGACCTTATGGGACTTTCCTACTTGGCAGTACATCTACGTATTAGTCATCGCTATTA
CCATGGTGATGCGGTTTTGGCAGTACATCAATGGGCGTGGATAGCGGTTTGACTCACGGGGATTTCCAAG
TCTCCACCCCATTGACGTCAATGGGAGTTTGTTTTGGCACCAAAATCAACGGGACTTTCCAAAATGTCGT
AACAACTCCGCCCCATTGACGCAAATGGGCGGTAGGCGTGTACGGTGGGAGGTCTATATAAGCAGAGCTC
TCTGGCTAACTAGAGAACCCACTGCTTACTGGCTTATCGAAATTAATACGACTCACTATAGGGAGACCCA
AGCTGGCTAGCGCCATGGACTACAAAGACCATGACGGTGATTATAAAGATCATGACATCGATTACAAGGA
TGACGATGACAAGATGGCCCCCAAGAAGAAGAGGAAGGTGGGCCGCGGAATGGATAAGAAATACTCAATA
GGCTTAGCTATCGGCACAAATAGCGTCGGATGGGCGGTGATCACTGATGAATATAAGGTTCCGTCTAAAA
AGTTCAAGGTTCTGGGAAATACAGACCGCCACAGTATCAAAAAAAATCTTATAGGGGCTCTTTTATTTGA
CAGTGGAGAGACAGCGGAAGCGACTCGTCTCAAACGGACAGCTCGTAGAAGGTATACACGTCGGAAGAAT
CGTATTTGTTATCTACAGGAGATTTTTTCAAATGAGATGGCGAAAGTAGATGATAGTTTCTTTCATCGAC
TTGAAGAGTCTTTTTTGGTGGAAGAAGACAAGAAGCATGAACGTCATCCTATTTTTGGAAATATAGTAGA
TGAAGTTGCTTATCATGAGAAATATCCAACTATCTATCATCTGCGAAAAAAATTGGTAGATTCTACTGAT
AAAGCGGATTTGCGCTTAATCTATTTGGCCTTAGCGCATATGATTAAGTTTCGTGGTCATTTTTTGATTG
AGGGAGATTTAAATCCTGATAATAGTGATGTGGACAAACTATTTATCCAGTTGGTACAAACCTACAATCA
ATTATTTGAAGAAAACCCTATTAACGCAAGTGGAGTAGATGCTAAAGCGATTCTTTCTGCACGATTGAGT
AAATCAAGACGATTAGAAAATCTCATTGCTCAGCTCCCCGGTGAGAAGAAAAATGGCTTATTTGGGAATC
TCATTGCTTTGTCATTGGGTTTGACCCCTAATTTTAAATCAAATTTTGATTTGGCAGAAGATGCTAAATT
ACAGCTTTCAAAAGATACTTACGATGATGATTTAGATAATTTATTGGCGCAAATTGGAGATCAATATGCT
GATTTGTTTTTGGCAGCTAAGAATTTATCAGATGCTATTTTACTTTCAGATATCCTAAGAGTAAATACTG
AAATAACTAAGGCTCCCCTATCAGCTTCAATGATTAAACGCTACGATGAACATCATCAAGACTTGACTCT
TTTAAAAGCTTTAGTTCGACAACAACTTCCAGAAAAGTATAAAGAAATCTTTTTTGATCAATCAAAAAAC
GGATATGCAGGTTATATTGATGGGGGAGCTAGCCAAGAAGAATTTTATAAATTTATCAAACCAATTTTAG
AAAAAATGGATGGTACTGAGGAATTATTGGTGAAACTAAATCGTGAAGATTTGCTGCGCAAGCAACGGAC
CTTTGACAACGGCTCTATTCCCCATCAAATTCACTTGGGTGAGCTGCATGCTATTTTGAGAAGACAAGAA
GACTTTTATCCATTTTTAAAAGACAATCGTGAGAAGATTGAAAAAATCTTGACTTTTCGAATTCCTTATT
ATGTTGGTCCATTGGCGCGTGGCAATAGTCGTTTTGCATGGATGACTCGGAAGTCTGAAGAAACAATTAC
CCCATGGAATTTTGAAGAAGTTGTCGATAAAGGTGCTTCAGCTCAATCATTTATTGAACGCATGACAAAC
TTTGATAAAAATCTTCCAAATGAAAAAGTACTACCAAAACATAGTTTGCTTTATGAGTATTTTACGGTTT
ATAACGAATTGACAAAGGTCAAATATGTTACTGAAGGAATGCGAAAACCAGCATTTCTTTCAGGTGAACA
GAAGAAAGCCATTGTTGATTTACTCTTCAAAACAAATCGAAAAGTAACCGTTAAGCAATTAAAAGAAGAT
TATTTCAAAAAAATAGAATGTTTTGATAGTGTTGAAATTTCAGGAGTTGAAGATAGATTTAATGCTTCAT
TAGGTACCTACCATGATTTGCTAAAAATTATTAAAGATAAAGATTTTTTGGATAATGAAGAAAATGAAGA
TATCTTAGAGGATATTGTTTTAACATTGACCTTATTTGAAGATAGGGAGATGATTGAGGAAAGACTTAAA
ACATATGCTCACCTCTTTGATGATAAGGTGATGAAACAGCTTAAACGTCGCCGTTATACTGGTTGGGGAC
GTTTGTCTCGAAAATTGATTAATGGTATTAGGGATAAGCAATCTGGCAAAACAATATTAGATTTTTTGAA
ATCAGATGGTTTTGCCAATCGCAATTTTATGCAGCTGATCCATGATGATAGTTTGACATTTAAAGAAGAC
ATTCAAAAAGCACAAGTGTCTGGACAAGGCGATAGTTTACATGAACATATTGCAAATTTAGCTGGTAGCC
CTGCTATTAAAAAAGGTATTTTACAGACTGTAAAAGTTGTTGATGAATTGGTCAAAGTAATGGGGCGGCA
TAAGCCAGAAAATATCGTTATTGAAATGGCACGTGAAAATCAGACAACTCAAAAGGGCCAGAAAAATTCG
CGAGAGCGTATGAAACGAATCGAAGAAGGTATCAAAGAATTAGGAAGTCAGATTCTTAAAGAGCATCCTG
TTGAAAATACTCAATTGCAAAATGAAAAGCTCTATCTCTATTATCTCCAAAATGGAAGAGACATGTATGT
GGACCAAGAATTAGATATTAATCGTTTAAGTGATTATGATGTCGATGCCATTGTTCCACAAAGTTTCCTT
AAAGACGATTCAATAGACAATAAGGTCTTAACGCGTTCTGATAAAAATCGTGGTAAATCGGATAACGTTC
CAAGTGAAGAAGTAGTCAAAAAGATGAAAAACTATTGGAGACAACTTCTAAACGCCAAGTTAATCACTCA
ACGTAAGTTTGATAATTTAACGAAAGCTGAACGTGGAGGTTTGAGTGAACTTGATAAAGCTGGTTTTATC
AAACGCCAATTGGTTGAAACTCGCCAAATCACTAAGCATGTGGCACAAATTTTGGATAGTCGCATGAATA
CTAAATACGATGAAAATGATAAACTTATTCGAGAGGTTAAAGTGATTACCTTAAAATCTAAATTAGTTTC
TGACTTCCGAAAAGATTTCCAATTCTATAAAGTACGTGAGATTAACAATTACCATCATGCCCATGATGCG
TATCTAAATGCCGTCGTTGGAACTGCTTTGATTAAGAAATATCCAAAACTTGAATCGGAGTTTGTCTATG
GTGATTATAAAGTTTATGATGTTCGTAAAATGATTGCTAAGTCTGAGCAAGAAATAGGCAAAGCAACCGC
AAAATATTTCTTTTACTCTAATATCATGAACTTCTTCAAAACAGAAATTACACTTGCAAATGGAGAGATT
CGCAAACGCCCTCTAATCGAAACTAATGGGGAAACTGGAGAAATTGTCTGGGATAAAGGGCGAGATTTTG
CCACAGTGCGCAAAGTATTGTCCATGCCCCAAGTCAATATTGTCAAGAAAACAGAAGTACAGACAGGCGG
ATTCTCCAAGGAGTCAATTTTACCAAAAAGAAATTCGGACAAGCTTATTGCTCGTAAAAAAGACTGGGAT
CCAAAAAAATATGGTGGTTTTGATAGTCCAACGGTAGCTTATTCAGTCCTAGTGGTTGCTAAGGTGGAAA
AAGGGAAATCGAAGAAGTTAAAATCCGTTAAAGAGTTACTAGGGATCACAATTATGGAAAGAAGTTCCTT
TGAAAAAAATCCGATTGACTTTTTAGAAGCTAAAGGATATAAGGAAGTTAAAAAAGACTTAATCATTAAA
CTACCTAAATATAGTCTTTTTGAGTTAGAAAACGGTCGTAAACGGATGCTGGCTAGTGCCGGAGAATTAC
AAAAAGGAAATGAGCTGGCTCTGCCAAGCAAATATGTGAATTTTTTATATTTAGCTAGTCATTATGAAAA
GTTGAAGGGTAGTCCAGAAGATAACGAACAAAAACAATTGTTTGTGGAGCAGCATAAGCATTATTTAGAT
GAGATTATTGAGCAAATCAGTGAATTTTCTAAGCGTGTTATTTTAGCAGATGCCAATTTAGATAAAGTTC
TTAGTGCATATAACAAACATAGAGACAAACCAATACGTGAACAAGCAGAAAATATTATTCATTTATTTAC
GTTGACGAATCTTGGAGCTCCCGCTGCTTTTAAATATTTTGATACAACAATTGATCGTAAACGATATACG
TCTACAAAAGAAGTTTTAGATGCCACTCTTATCCATCAATCCATCACTGGTCTTTATGAAACACGCATTG
ATTTGAGTCAGCTAGGAGGTGACCCAATTGCCGGATCCAAGGCTAGCCCGAAAAAGAAACGCAAAGTTGG
GCGCGCCGACGCGCTGGACGATTTCGATCTCGACATGCTGGGTTCTGATGCCCTCGATGACTTTGACCTG
GATATGTTGGGAAGCGACGCATTGGATGACTTTGATCTGGACATGCTCGGCTCCGATGCTCTGGACGATT
TCGATCTCGATATGTTAATTAACTACCCGTACGACGTTCCGGACTACGCTTCTTGAATCGGTAGGAATTC
GCGGCCGTCTAGACTTAAGTTTAAACCGCTGATCAGCCTCGACTGTGCCTTCTAGTTGCCAGCCATCTGT
TGTTTGCCCCTCCCCCGTGCCTTCCTTGACCCTGGAAGGTGCCACTCCCACTGTCCTTTCCTAATAAAAT
GAGGAAATTGCATCGCATTGTCTGAGTAGGTGTCATTCTATTCTGGGGGGTGGGGTGGGGCAGGACAGCA
AGGGGGAGGATTGGGAAGACAATAGCAGGCATGCTGGGGATGCGGTGGGCTCTATGGCTTCTGAGGCGGA
AAGAACCAGCTGGGGCTCTAGGGGGTATCCGGACCGAGCGGCCGCAGGAACCCCTAGTGATGGAGTTGGC
CACTCCCTCTCTGCGCGCTCGCTCGCTCACTGAGGCCGGGCGACCAAAGGTCGCCCGACGCCCGGGCTTT
GCCCGGGCGGCCTCAGTGAGCGAGCGAGCGCGCAGCTGCCTGCAGGGGCGCCTGATGCGGTATTTTCTCC
TTACGCATCTGTGCGGTATTTCACACCGCATA
[95 nt withheld, positions 5843-5937]
T
[46 nt withheld, positions 5939-5984]
C
[141 nt withheld, positions 5986-6126]
CCTTTGACGTTGGAGTCCACGTTCTTT
[37 nt withheld, positions 6154-6190]
ACTCTATCTCGGGCTATTCTTTTGATTTATAAGGGATTTTGCCGATTTCGGTCTATTGGTTAAAAAATGA
GCTGATTTAACAAAAATTTAACGCGAATTTTAACAAAATATTAACGTTTACAATTTTATGGTGCACTCTC
AGTACAATCTGCTCTGATGCCGCATAGTTAAGCCAGCCCCGACACCCGCCAACACCCGCTGACGCGCCCT
GACGGGCTTGTCTGCTCCCGGCATCCGCTTACAGACAAGCTGTGACCGTCTCCGGGAGCTGCATGTGTCA
GAGGTTTTCACCGTCATCACCGAAACGCGCGAGACGAAAGGGCCTCGTGATACGCCTATTTTTATAGGTT
AATGTCATGATAATAATGGTTTCTTAGACGTCAGGTGGCACTTTTCGGGGAAATGTGCGCGGAACCCCTA
TTTGTTTATTTTTCTAAATACATTCAAATATGTATCCGCTCATGAGACAATAACCCTGATAAATGCTTCA
ATAATATTGAAAAAGGAAGAGTATGAGTATTCAACATTTCCGTGTCGCCCTTATTCCCTTTTTTGCGGCA
TTTTGCCTTCCTGTTTTTGCTCACCCAGAAACGCTGGTGAAAGTAAAAGATGCTGAAGATCAGTTGGGTG
CACGAGTGGGTTACATCGAACTGGATCTCAACAGCGGTAAGATCCTTGAGAGTTTTCGCCCCGAAGAACG
TTTTCCAATGATGAGCACTTTTAAAGTTCTGCTATGTGGCGCGGTATTATCCCGTATTGACGCCGGGCAA
GAGCAACTCGGTCGCCGCATACACTATTCTCAGAATGACTTGGTTGAGTACTCACCAGTCACAGAAAAGC
ATCTTACGGATGGCATGACAGTAAGAGAATTATGCAGTGCTGCCATAACCATGAGTGATAACACTGCGGC
CAACTTACTTCTGACAACGATCGGAGGACCGAAGGAGCTAACCGCTTTTTTGCACAACATGGGGGATCAT
GTAACTCGCCTTGATCGTTGGGAACCGGAGCTGAATGAAGCCATACCAAACGACGAGCGTGACACCACGA
TGCCTGTAGCAATGGCAACAACGTTGCGCAAACTATTAACTGGCGAACTACTTACTCTAGCTTCCCGGCA
ACAATTAATAGACTGGATGGAGGCGGATAAAGTTGCAGGACCACTTCTGCGCTCGGCCCTTCCGGCTGGC
TGGTTTATTGCTGATAAATCTGGAGCCGGTGAGCGTGGGTCTCGCGGTATCATTGCAGCACTGGGGCCAG
ATGGTAAGCCCTCCCGTATCGTAGTTATCTACACGACGGGGAGTCAGGCAACTATGGATGAACGAAATAG
ACAGATCGCTGAGATAGGTGCCTCACTGATTAAGCATTGGTAACTGTCAGACCAAGTTTACTCATATATA
CTTTAGATTGATTTAAAACTTCATTTTTAATTTAAAAGGATCTAGGTGAAGATCCTTTTTGATAATCTCA
TGACCAAAATCCCTTAACGTGAGTTTTCGTTCCACTGAGCGTCAGACCCCGTAGAAAAGATCAAAGGATC
TTCTTGAGATCCTTTTTTTCTGCGCGTAATCTGCTGCTTGCAAACAAAAAAACCACCGCTACCAGCGGTG
GTTTGTTTGCCGGATCAAGAGCTACCAACTCTTTTTCCGAAGGTAACTGGCTTCAGCAGAGCGCAGATAC
CAAATACTGTTCTTCTAGTGTAGCCGTAGTTAGGCCACCACTTCAAGAACTCTGTAGCACCGCCTACATA
CCTCGCTCTGCTAATCCTGTTACCAGTGGCTGCTGCCAGTGGCGATAAGTCGTGTCTTACCGGGTTGGAC
TCAAGACGATAGTTACCGGATAAGGCGCAGCGGTCGGGCTGAACGGGGGGTTCGTGCACACAGCCCAGCT
TGGAGCGAACGACCTACACCGAACTGAGATACCTACAGCGTGAGCTATGAGAAAGCGCCACGCTTCCCGA
AGGGAGAAAGGCGGACAGGTATCCGGTAAGCGGCAGGGTCGGAACAGGAGAGCGCACGAGGGAGCTTCCA
GGGGGAAACGCCTGGTATCTTTATAGTCCTGTCGGGTTTCGCCACCTCTGACTTGAGCGTCGATTTTTGT
GATGCTCGTCAGGGGGGCGGAGCCTATGGAAAAACGCCAGCAACGCGGCCTTTTTACGGTTCCTGGCCTT
TTGCTGGCCTTTTGCTCACATGT
